>Addgene plasmid #244176 | L4341 TNFR1 NTEVp chain (deleted MMP site) in PolyTX-mNeonGreen | addgene full sequence | sequence record 487905 | Addgene NGS Result
GAAGATCCTTTGATCTTTTCTACGGGGTCTGACGCTCAGTGGAACGAAAACTCACGTTAAGGGATTTTGG
TCATGAGATTATCAAAAAGGATCTTCACCTAGATCCTTTTAAATTAAAAATGAAGTTTTAAATCAATCTA
AAGTATATATGAGTAAACTTGGTCTGACAGCGATCGAATATTAGATCTGAGACCCAATTGACGCGTGAGT
AATTCATACAAAAGGACTCGCCCCTGCCTTGGGGAATCCCAGGGACCGTCGTTAAACTCCCACTAACGTA
GAACCCAGAGATCGCTGCGTTCCCGCCCCCTCACCCGCCCGCTCTCGTCATCACTGAGGTGGAGAAGAGC
ATGCGTGAGGCTCCGGTGCCCGTCAGTGGGCAGAGCGCACATCGCCCACAGTCCCCGAGAAGTTGGGGGG
AGGGGTCGGCAATTGAACCGGTGCCTAGAGAAGGTGGCGCGGGGTAAACTGGGAAAGTGATGTCGTGTAC
TGGCTCCGCCTTTTTCCCGAGGGTGGGGGAGAACCGTATATAAGTGCAGTAGTCGCCGTGAACGTTCTTT
TTCGCAACGGGTTTGCCGCCAGAACACAGGTAAGTGCCGTGTGTGGTTCCCGCGGGCCTGGCCTCTTTAC
GGGTTATGGCCCTTGCGTGCCTTGAATTACTTCCACGCCCCTGGCTGCAGTACGTGATTCTTGATCCCGA
GCTTCGGGTTGGAAGTGGGTGGGAGAGTTCGAGGCCTTGCGCTTAAGGAGCCCCTTCGCCTCGTGCTTGA
GTTGAGGCCTGGCTTGGGCGCTGGGGCCGCCGCGTGCGAATCTGGTGGCACCTTCGCGCCTGTCTCGCTG
CTTTCGATAAGTCTCTAGCCATTTAAAATTTTTGATGACCTGCTGCGACGCTTTTTTTCTGGCAAGATAG
TCTTGTAAATGCGGGCCAAGATCTGCACACTGGTATTTCGGTTTTTGGGGCCGCGGGCGGCGACGGGGCC
CGTGCGTCCCAGCGCACATGTTCGGCGAGGCGGGGCCTGCGAGCGCGGCCACCGAGAATCGGACGGGGGT
AGTCTCAAGCTGGCCGGCCTGCTCTGGTGCCTGGCCTCGCGCCGCCGTGTATCGCCCCGCCCTGGGCGGC
AAGGCTGGCCCGGTCGGCACCAGTTGCGTGAGCGGAAAGATGGCCGCTTCCCGGCCCTGCTGCAGGGAGC
TCAAAATGGAGGACGCGGCGCTCGGGAGAGCGGGCGGGTGAGTCACCCACACAAAGGAAAAGGGCCTTTC
CGTCCTCAGCCGTCGCTTCATGTGACTCCACGGAGTACCGGGCGCCGTCCAGGCACCTCGATTAGTTCTC
GAGCTTTTGGAGTACGTCGTCTTTAGGTTGGGGGGAGGGGTTTTATGCGATGGAGTTTCCCCACACTGAG
TGGGTGGAGACTGAAGTTAGGCCAGCTTGGCACTTGATGTAATTCTCCTTGGAATTTGCCCTTTTTGAGT
TTGGATCTTGGTTCATTCTCAAGCCTCAGACAGTGGTTCAAAGTTTTTTTCTTCCATTTCAGGTGTCGTG
AGAGCTCGTTTAGTGAACCGTCAGATCGCCTGGAGACGCCATCCACGCTGTTTTGACCTCCATAGAAGAG
AACGGGACCGATCCAAATTCTCGAGGCTAGCTGTACAGCCACCATGGGCCTGAGCACAGTGCCTGATTTG
CTGCTGCCTCTGGTGCTGCTGGAACTGCTCGTGGGCATCTATCCTAGCGGCGTGATCGGCGACTACAAGG
ACCACGACGGCGATTATAAGGATCATGACATCGATTACAAGGACGATGACGACAAGCTGGTGCCCCACCT
GGGCGATAGAGAAAAGCGGGAT
[360 nt withheld, positions 1843-2202]
CAGAACACCGTGTGTACCTGCCACGCCGGATTCTTTCTGCGCGAGAACGAGTGCGTGTCCTGTAGCAACT
GCAAGAAAAGCCTGGAATGCACCAAGCTGTGCCTGCCTCAGGGCACAGAGGATAGCGGCACCACAGTGCT
GCTCCCTCTCGTGATCTTCTTCGGCCTGTGTCTGCTGAGCCTGCTGTTCATCGGCCTGATGTATAGATAC
CAGGGCGCCGAGAGCTTGTTTAAGGGGCCGCGTGATTACAACCCGATATCGAGCACCATTTGTCATTTGA
CGAATGAATCTGATGGGCACACAACATCGTTGTATGGTATTGGATTTGGTCCCTTCATCATTACAAACAA
GCACTTGTTTAGAAGAAATAATGGAACACTGTTGGTCCAATCACTACATGGTGTATTCAAGGTCAAGAAC
ACCACGACTTTGCAACAAAGCCTCATTGATGGGAGGGACATGATAATTATTCGCATGCCTAAGGATTTCC
CACCATTTCCTCAAAAGCTGAAATTTAGAGAGCCACAAAGGGAAGAGCGCATATGTCTTGTGACAACCAA
CTTCCAAACTTAGGCGGCCGCGTTTAAACCCGCTGATCAGCCTCGACTGTGCCTTCTAGTTGCCAGCCAT
CTGTTGTTTGCCCCTCCCCCGTGCCTTCCTTGACCCTGGAAGGTGCCACTCCCACTGTCCTTTCCTAATA
AAATGAGGAAATTGCATCGCATTGTCTGAGTAGGTGTCATTCTATTCTGGGGGGTGGGGTGGGGCAGGAC
AGCAAGGGGGAGGATTGGGAAGTCAATAGCAGGCATGCTGGGGATGCGGTGGGCTCTATGGGACGTCGGA
ATTGCAAGTTGGGCCGCCCTCTGGTAAGGTTGGGAAGCCCTGCAAAGTAAACTGGATGGCTTTCTTGCCG
CCAAGGATCTGATGGCGCAGGGGATCAAGATCTGATCAAGAGACAGGATGAGGATCGTTTCGCATGATTG
AACAAGATGGATTGCACGCAGGTTCTCCGGCGGCTTGGGTGGAGAGGCTATTCGGCTATGACTGGGCACA
ACAGACAATCGGCTGCTCTGATGCCGCCGTGTTCCGGCTGTCAGCGCAGGGTCGCCCGGTTCTTTTTGTC
AAGACCGACCTGTCCGGTGCCCTGAATGAACTGCAAGACGAGGCAGCGCGGCTATCGTGGCTGGCCACGA
CGGGCGTTCCTTGCGCGGCTGTGCTCGACGTTGTCACTGAAGCGGGAAGGGACTGGCTGCTATTGGGCGA
AGTGCCGGGGCAGGATCTCCTGTCATCTCACCTTGCTCCTGCCGAGAAAGTATCCATCATGGCTGATGCA
ATGCGGCGGCTGCATACGCTTGATCCGGCTACCTGCCCATTCGACCACCAAGCGAAACATCGCATCGAGC
GAGCACGTACTCGGATGGAAGCCGGTCTTGTCGATCAGGATGATCTGGACGAAGAGCATCAGGGGCTCGC
GCCAGCCGAACTGTTCGCCAGGCTCAAGGCGCGTATGCCCGACGGCGAGGATCTCGTCGTGACCCACGGC
GATGCCTGCTTGCCGAATATCATGGTGGAAAATGGCCGCTTTTCTGGATTCATCGACTGTGGCCGGCTGG
GTGTGGCGGACCGCTATCAGGACATAGCGTTGGCTACCCGTGATATTGCTGAAGAGCTTGGCGGCGAATG
GGCTGACCGCTTCCTCGTGCTTTACGGTATCGCCGCTCCCGATTCGCAGCGCATCGCCTTCTATCGCCTT
CTTGACGAGTTCTTCTGAGCGGGACTCTGGGGTTCGAGAATTGGCTTGGACTCCTGTTGATAGATCCAGT
AATGACCTCAGAACTCCATCTGGATTTGTTCAGAACGCTCGGTTGCCGCCGGGCGTTTTTTATTGGTGAG
AATCCAAGCACTAGCCATGACCAGACATTGATTATTGACTAGTTATTAATAGTAATCAATTACGGGGTCA
TTAGTTCATAGCCCATATATGGAGTTCCGCGTTACATAACTTACGGTAAATGGCCCGCCTGGCTGACCGC
CCAACGACCCCCGCCCATTGACGTCAATAATGACGTATGTTCCCATAGTAACGCCAATAGGGACTTTCCA
TTGACGTCAATGGGTGGAGTATTTACGGTAAACTGCCCACTTGGCAGTACATCAAGTGTATCATATGCCA
AGTACGCCCCCTATTGACGTCAATGACGGTAAATGGCCCGCCTGGCATTATGCCCAGTACATGACCTTAT
GGGACTTTCCTACTTGGCAGTACATCTACGTATTAGTCATCGCTATTACCATGGTGATGCGGTTTTGGCA
GTACATCAATGGGCGTGGATAGCGGTTTGACTCACGGGGATTTCCAAGTCTCCACCCCATTGACGTCAAT
GGGAGTTTGTTTTGGCACCAAAATCAACGGGACTTTCCAAAATGTCGTAACAACTCCGCCCCATTGACGC
AAATGGGCGGTAGGCGTGTACGGTGGGAGGTCTATATAAGCAGAGCTCTCTGGCTAACTAGAGAACCCAC
TGCTTACTGGCTTATCGAAATTAATACGACTCACTATAGGGAGTCCCAAGCTGACTAGCGCCACCATGGT
TTCCAAGGGCGAAGAGGACAATATGGCCAGCCTGCCTGCCACACACGAGCTGCACATCTTTGGCAGCATC
AACGGCGTGGACTTCGACATGGTCGGACAAGGCACCGGCAATCCCAACGACGGCTACGAGGAACTGAACC
TGAAGTCCACAAAGGGCGACCTCCAGTTCAGCCCCTGGATTCTGGTGCCTCACATCGGCTACGGCTTCCA
CCAGTACCTGCCTTATCCTGACGGCATGAGCCCTTTCCAGGCCGCCATGGTTGATGGCTCTGGCTACCAG
GTCCACCGGACCATGCAGTTTGAGGATGGCGCTTCCCTGACCGTGAACTACAGATACACCTACGAGGGCA
GCCACATCAAAGGCGAGGCCCAAGTGAAAGGCACAGGCTTCCCTGCTGATGGCCCCGTGATGACCAATTC
TCTGACAGCCGCCGACTGGTGCAGAAGCAAGAAAACATACCCCAACGACAAGACCATCATCAGCACCTTC
AAGTGGTCCTACACCACCGGCAACGGCAAGCGGTACAGAAGCACCGCCAGAACCACCTACACCTTCGCCA
AACCTATGGCCGCCAACTACCTGAAGAACCAGCCTATGTACGTGTTCCGCAAGACCGAGCTGAAGCACTC
CAAGACAGAACTGAACTTCAAAGAGTGGCAGAAAGCCTTCACCGACGTGATGGGCATGGACGAACTCTAC
AAATGAGCGGCCAAGTTTAAACCCGCTGATCAGCCTCGACTGTGCCTTCTAGTTGCCAGCCATCTGTTGT
TTGCCCCTCCCCCGTGCCTTCCTTGACCCTGGAAGGTGCCACTCCCACTGTCCTTTCCTAATAAAATGAG
GAAATTGCATCGCATTGTCTGAGTAGGTGTCATTCTATTCTGGGGGGTGGGGTGGGGCAGGACAGCAAGG
GGGAGGATTGGGAAGTCAATAGCAGGCATGCTGGGGATGCGGTGGGCTCTATGGCTTCTGAGGCGGAAAG
AACCAGCTGGGGCTCTAGGGGGTATCCCC
[124 nt withheld, positions 5802-5925]
C
[91 nt withheld, positions 5927-6017]
A
[49 nt withheld, positions 6019-6067]
CCTTTGACGTTGGAGTCCACGTTCTTT
[37 nt withheld, positions 6095-6131]
ACCCTATCTCGGTCTATTCTTTTGATTTATAAGGGATTTTGCCGATTTCGGCCTATTGGTTAAAAAATGA
GCTGATTTAACAAAAATTTAACGCGAATTAATTCTGTGGAATGTGTGTCAGTTAGGCTCAATTAGTCAGC
AACCATAGTCCCGCCCCTAACTCCGCCCATCCCGCCCCTAACTCCGCCCAGTTCCGCCCATTCTCCGCCC
CATGGCTGACTAATTTTTTTTATTTATGCAGAGGCCGAGGCCGCCTCTGCCTCTGAGCTATTCCAGAAGT
AGTGAGGAGGCTTTTTTGGAGGCCTAGGCTTTTGCAAAAAGCTCCCGGGAGCTTGTATATCCATTTTCGG
AGGTTGGGCTTCGGAATCGTTTTCCGGGACGCCGGCTGGATGATCCTCCAGCGCGGGGATCTCATGCTGG
AGTTCTTCGCCCACCCCAACTTGTTTATTGCAGCTTATAATGGTTACAAATAAAGCAATAGCATCACAAA
TTTCACAAATAAAGCATTTTTTTCACTGCATTCTAGTTGTGGTTTGTCCAAACTCATCAATGTATCTTAT
CATGTCTGTATACCGTCGACCTCTAGCTAGAGCTTGGCGTAATCATGGTCATAGCTGTTTCCTGTGTGAA
ATTGTTATCCGCTCACAATTCCACACAACATACGAGCCGGAAGCATAAAGTGTAAAGCCTGGGGTGCCTA
ATGAGTGAGCTAACTCACATTAATTGCGTTGCGCTCACTGCCCGCTTTCCAGTCGGGAAACCTGTCGTGC
CAGCTGCATTAATGAATCGGCCAACGCGCGGGGAGAGGCGGTTTGCGTATTGGGCGCTCTTCCGCTTCCT
CGCTCACTGACTCGCTGCGCTCGGTCGTTCGGCTGCGGCGAGCGGTATCAGCTCACTCAAAGGCGGTAAT
ACGGTTATCCACAGAATCAGGGGATAACGCAGGAAAGAACATGTGAGCAAAAGGCCAGCAAAAGGCCAGG
AACCGTAAAAAGGCCGCGTTGCTGGCGTTTTTCCATAGGCTCCGCCCCCCTGACGAGCATCACAAAAATC
GACGCTCAAGTCAGAGGTGGCGAAACCCGACAGGACTATAAAGATACCAGGCGTTTCCCCCTGGAAGCTC
CCTCGTGCGCTCTCCTGTTCCGACCCTGCCGCTTACCGGATACCTGTCCGCCTTTCTCCCTTCGGGAAGC
GTGGCGCTTTCTCATAGCTCACGCTGTAGGTATCTCAGTTCGGTGTAGGTCGTTCGCTCCAAGCTGGGCT
GTGTGCACGAACCCCCCGTTCAGCCCGACCGCTGCGCCTTATCCGGTAACTATCGTCTTGAGTCCAACCC
GGTAAGACACGACTTATCGCCACTGGCAGCAGCCACTGGTAACAGGATTAGCAGAGCGAGGTATGTAGGC
GGTGCTACAGAGTTCTTGAAGTGGTGGCCTAACTACGGCTACACTAGAAGAACAGTATTTGGTATCTGCG
CTCTGCTGAAGCCAGTTACCTTCGGAAAAAGAGTTGGTAGCTCTTGATCCGGCAAACAAACCACCGCTGG
TAGCGGTGGTTTTTTTGTTTGCAAGCAGCAGATTACGCGCAGAAAAAAAGGATCTCAA
Features (pLannotate 1.2.2; 27 found; start..end, strand, type, name):
    378..589     +  promoter       EF-1α core promoter: core promoter for human elongation factor EF-1α
    590..703     +  intron         EF-1α intron A (fragment): intron upstream of the start codon of human EF-1α
   1329..1532    +  intron         EF-1α intron A: truncated intron upstream of the start codon of human EF-1α
   1541..1575    +  promoter       TRE3GV promoter (fragment): 3rd-generation Tet-responsive promoter that can be activated by binding of Tet-On® 3G, optimized for retroviral and lentiviral vectors
   1654..2415    +  CDS            TNFRSF1A (fragment) (sequence partly withheld): TNR1A_HUMAN - Also known as TNFAR, TNFR1. Experimental evidence at protein level: Swiss-Prot protein existence level 1. Receptor for TNFSF2/TNF-alpha and homotrimeric TNFSF1/lymphotoxin-alpha. The adapter molecule FADD recruits caspase-8 to the activated receptor. The resulting death-inducing signaling complex (DISC) performs caspase-8 proteolytic activation which initiates the subsequent cascade of caspases (aspartate-specific cysteine proteases) mediating apoptosis. Contributes to the induction of non-cytocidal TNF effects including anti-viral state and activation of the acid sphingomyelinas
   2425..2772    +  CDS            TEV protease (fragment): tobacco etch virus protease (Kapust et al., 2001)
   2809..2920    +  polyA_signal   bGH poly(A) signal: bovine growth hormone polyadenylation signal
   3040..3144    +  CDS            tnpA (fragment): TN5P_ECOLX - Also known as tnp. Experimental evidence at protein level: Swiss-Prot protein existence level 1. Mediates transposition of transposon Tn5 by a 'cut and paste' mechanism. First, the monomeric transposase binds the 19 bp inverted DNA repeats flanking the transposon. Then, dimerization of the DNA- bound transposase creates a synaptic DNA complex. After nicking of the first DNA strand, excision of the transposon proceeds through a series of intermediates. The transposase then mediates the insertion of the transposon at a new site by strand transfer. The activity of the wild- type tran
   3176..3967    +  CDS            neo: KKA2_KLEPN - Also known as kan, nptII. Experimental evidence at protein level: Swiss-Prot protein existence level 1. Resistance to kanamycin, neomycin, paromomycin, ribostamycin, butirosin and gentamicin B. From Klebsiella pneumoniae.
   4001..4095    +  terminator     lambda t0 terminator: transcription terminator from phage lambda
   4116..4495    +  enhancer       CMV enhancer: human cytomegalovirus immediate early enhancer
   4496..4699    +  promoter       CMV promoter: human cytomegalovirus (CMV) immediate early promoter
   4695..4728    +  LTR            5' LTR (truncated) (fragment): truncated 5' long terminal repeat (LTR) from HIV-1
   4744..4762    +  promoter       T7 promoter: promoter for bacteriophage T7 RNA polymerase
   4788..5495    +  CDS            mNeonGreen: mNeonGreen is a basic (constitutively fluorescent) green/yellow fluorescent protein published in 2013, derived from Branchiostoma lanceolatum. It is reported to be a very rapidly-maturing monomer with moderate acid sensitivity.
   5532..5643    +  polyA_signal   bGH poly(A) signal: bovine growth hormone polyadenylation signal
   5760..5781    +  promoter       SV40 promoter (fragment): SV40 enhancer and early promoter
   5802..6230    +  rep_origin     f1 ori (sequence partly withheld): f1 bacteriophage origin of replication; arrow indicates direction of (+) strand synthesis
   6235..6257    +  promoter       SV40 promoter (fragment): SV40 enhancer and early promoter
   6258..6449    +  promoter       SV40 promoter: SV40 early promoter
   6476..6574    +  CDS            ble (fragment): BLE_KLEPN - Experimental evidence at protein level: Swiss-Prot protein existence level 1. Binding protein with a strong affinity to the bleomycin family of antibiotics. Binds to CL990; an antimitotic-antibiotic compound. From Klebsiella pneumoniae.
   6569..6690    +  polyA_signal   SV40 poly(A) signal: SV40 polyadenylation signal
   6763..6779    -  protein_bind   lac operator: The lac repressor binds to the lac operator to inhibit transcription in E. coli. This inhibition can be relieved by adding lactose or isopropyl-β-D-thiogalactopyranoside (IPTG). lac repressor encoded by lacI
   6787..6817    -  promoter       lac promoter: promoter for the E. coli lac operon
   6832..6853    -  protein_bind   CAP binding site: CAP binding activates transcription in the presence of cAMP. E. coli catabolite activator protein
   6866..6958    -  CDS            lacI (fragment): lac repressor; lacI; The lac repressor binds to the lac operator to inhibit transcription in E. coli. This inhibition can be relieved by adding lactose or isopropyl-β-D-thiogalactopyranoside (IPTG).
   7141..7729    -  rep_origin     ori: high-copy-number ColE1/pMB1/pBR322/pUC origin of replication
