[The description below was written by a language model from this plasmid's Addgene catalogue record and pLannotate feature annotations shown in this document.]
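Description:
L4341 TNFR1 NTEVp chain (deleted MMP site) in PolyTX-mNeonGreen is a 7.7 kb mammalian expression plasmid for synthetic biology work, built on the pPD1054 Polytransfect L1 mNeonGreen backbone. It is maintained in E. coli through a high-copy ColE1/pUC-type origin and selected with kanamycin via the neo (nptII) gene, which is followed by a lambda t0 terminator. An f1 origin, lac promoter/operator remnants and an SV40 promoter with only a fragment of the ble gene are also annotated, apparently as backbone leftovers.

The main transcription unit uses the human EF-1α promoter with its intron A to drive constitutive expression of one chain of a MESA (modular extracellular sensor architecture) receptor, terminated by a bGH polyadenylation signal. According to the stated purpose, the chain reads from N to C terminus: TNFR1 signal sequence, 3xFLAG tag, human TNFR1 ectodomain lacking its metalloprotease (MMP) cleavage site, a transmembrane domain, and the N-terminal half of split TEV protease carrying the 75S mutation. The record is inconsistent about the transmembrane domain: the purpose field names the TNFR1 TMD, whereas the insert name lists murine CD28 TMD. The feature table does not explicitly resolve this, showing only a TNFRSF1A fragment followed closely by a TEV protease fragment. A second, independent cassette places mNeonGreen under the CMV enhancer/promoter with its own bGH poly(A), providing a fluorescent marker of plasmid dose per cell, consistent with the backbone's polytransfection naming.

In the MESA design, ligand-induced association of this chain with a partner chain carrying the complementary protease half would be expected to reconstitute TEV activity and release an orthogonal output. This fits the construct's role in converting natural cytokine receptors into synthetic biosensors.
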