Addgene plasmid #244176: L4341 TNFR1 NTEVp chain (deleted MMP site) in PolyTX-mNeonGreen
Purpose: Constitutive expression of a MESA NTEVp chain encoding (N to C): TNFR1SS-3xFLAG-TNFR1ECD(dMMP)-TNFR1TMD-NTEVp(75S)
Depositing lab: Joshua Leonard. Depositing organization: Northwestern University. Publication: Conversion of natural cytokine receptors into orthogonal synthetic biosensors. Edelstein HI, Cosio A, Ezekiel ML, Corcoran WK, Morris AH, Leonard JN. Nat Chem Biol. 2025 Aug 22:10.1038/s41589-025-01986-1. doi: 10.1038/s41589-025-01986-1. PubMed 40846994.
Backbone
  Vector backbone: pPD1054 Polytransfect L1 mNeonGreen
  Vector type: Mammalian Expression, Synthetic Biology
Growth in bacteria
  Bacterial resistance: Kanamycin, 50 μg/mL
  Growth temperature: 30°C
  Growth strain: NEB Stable
  Copy number: High Copy
Gene/Insert
  Gene/Insert name: MESA NTEVp chain with human TNFR1 SS and ECD (no MMP site), murine CD28 TMD, and NTEVp 75S mutant
  Species: H. sapiens (human), Synthetic
  Mutation: NTEVp_75S
  Entrez Gene: TNFRSF1A (a.k.a. CD120a, FPF, TBP1, TNF-R, TNF-R-I, TNF-R55, TNFAR, TNFR1, TNFR55, TNFR60, p55, p55-R, p60)
  Promoter: hEF1a
  Tag / fusion protein: TNFR1 signal peptide - 3xFLAG (N terminal on insert)
  Cloning method: Restriction Enzyme; 5′ cloning site Unknown (unknown if destroyed)
Terms and licenses: Academic/Nonprofit Terms; Industry Terms: Not Available to Industry
Depositor comments: Please visit https://doi.org/10.1101/2024.03.23.586421 for bioRxiv preprint.
How to cite: L4341 TNFR1 NTEVp chain (deleted MMP site) in PolyTX-mNeonGreen was a gift from Joshua Leonard (Addgene plasmid # 244176 ; http://n2t.net/addgene:244176 ; RRID:Addgene_244176)
